>Addgene plasmid #192351 | pAGT5439 | addgene full sequence | sequence record 377014 | Addgene NGS Result
CGAGACCACGAAGTGCCGAGGCACGAACCCAGTGGACATAAGCCTGTTCGGTTCGTAAGCTGTAATGCAA
GTAGCGTATGCGCTCACGCAACTGGTCCAGAACCTTGACCGAACGCAGCGGTGGTAACGGCGCAGTGGCG
GTTTTCATGGCTTGTTATGACTGTTTTTTTGGGGTACAGTCTATGCCTCGGGCATCCAAGCAGCAAGCGC
GTTACGCCGTGGGTCGATGTTTGATGTTATGGAGCAGCAACGATGTTACGCAGCAGGGCAGTCGCCCTAA
AACAAAGTTAAACATCATGGGGGAAGCGGTGATCGCCGAAGTATCGACTCAACTATCAGAGGTAGTTGGC
GTCATCGAGCGCCATCTCGAACCGACGTTGCTGGCCGTACATTTGTACGGCTCCGCAGTGGATGGCGGCC
TGAAGCCACACAGCGATATTGATTTGCTGGTTACGGTGACCGTAAGGCTTGATGAAACAACGCGGCGAGC
TTTGATCAACGACCTTTTGGAAACTTCGGCTTCCCCTGGAGAGAGCGAGATTCTCCGCGCTGTAGAAGTC
ACCATTGTTGTGCACGACGACATCATTCCGTGGCGTTATCCAGCTAAGCGCGAACTGCAATTTGGAGAAT
GGCAGCGCAATGACATTCTTGCAGGTATCTTCGAGCCAGCCACGATCGACATTGATCTGGCTATCTTGCT
GACAAAAGCAAGAGAACATAGCGTTGCCTTGGTAGGTCCAGCGGCGGAGGAACTCTTTGATCCGGTTCCT
GAACAGGATCTATTTGAGGCGCTAAATGAAACCTTAACGCTATGGAACTCGCCGCCCGACTGGGCTGGCG
ATGAGCGAAATGTAGTGCTTACGTTGTCCCGCATTTGGTACAGCGCAGTAACCGGCAAAATCGCGCCGAA
GGATGTCGCTGCCGACTGGGCAATGGAGCGCCTGCCGGCCCAGTATCAGCCCGTCATACTTGAAGCTAGA
CAGGCTTATCTTGGACAAGAAGAAGATCGCTTGGCCTCGCGCGCAGATCAGTTGGAAGAATTTGTCCATT
ACGTGAAAGGCGAGATCACCAAGGTAGTCGGCAAATAATGTCTAGCTAGAAATTCGTTCAAGCCGACGCC
GCTTCGCGGCGCGGCTTAACTCAAGCGTTAGATGCACTAAGCACATAATTGCTCACAGCCAAACTATCAG
GTCAAGTCTGCTTTTATTATTTTTAAGCGTGCATAATAAGCCCTACACAAATTGGGAGATATATCATGCT
GTCAGACCAAGTTTACTCATATATACTTTAGATTGATTTAAAACTTCATTTTTAATTTAAAAGGATCTAG
GTGAAGATCCTTTTTGATAATCTCATGACCAAAATCCCTTAACGTGAGTTTTCGTTCCACTGAGCGTCAG
ACCCCGTAGAAAAGATCAAAGGATCTTCTTGAGATCCTTTTTTTCTGCGCGTAATCTGCTGCTTGCAAAC
AAAAAAACCACCGCTACCAGCGGTGGTTTGTTTGCCGGATCAAGAGCTACCAACTCTTTTTCCGAAGGTA
ACTGGCTTCAGCAGAGCGCAGATACCAAATACTGTTCTTCTAGTGTAGCCGTAGTTAGGCCACCACTTCA
AGAACTCTGTAGCACCGCCTACATACCTCGCTCTGCTAATCCTGTTACCAGTGGCTGCTGCCAGTGGCGA
TAAGTCGTGTCTTACCGGGTTGGACTCAAGACGATAGTTACCGGATAAGGCGCAGCGGTCGGGCTGAACG
GGGGGTTCGTGCACACAGCCCAGCTTGGAGCGAACGACCTACACCGAACTGAGATACCTACAGCGTGAGC
TATGAGAAAGCGCCACGCTTCCCGAAGGGAGAAAGGCGGACAGGTATCCGGTAAGCGGCAGGGTCGGAAC
AGGAGAGCGCACGAGGGAGCTTCCAGGGGGAAACGCCTGGTATCTTTATAGTCCTGTCGGGTTTCGCCAC
CTCTGACTTGAGCGTCGATTTTTGTGATGCTCGTCAGGGGGGCGGAGCCTATGGAAAAACGCCAGCAACG
CGGCCTTTTTACGGTTCCTGCACTCTGTGGTCTCATTCGTGAGCTTGTCCTGCTTTAATGAGATATGCGA
GAAGCCTATGATCGCATGATATTTGCTTTCAATTCTGTTGTGCACGTTGTAAAAAACCTGAGCATGTGTA
GCTCAGATCCTTACCGCCGGTTTCGGTTCATTCTAATGAATATATCACCCGTTACTATCGTATTTTTATG
AATAATATTCTCCGTTCAATTTACTGATTGTACCCTACTACTTATATGTACAATATTAAAATGAAAACAA
TATATTGTGCTGAATAGGTTTATAGCGACATCTATGATAGAGCGCCACAATAACAAACAATTGCGTTTTA
TTATTACAAATCCAATTTTAAAAAAAGCGGCAGAACCGGTCAAACCTAAAAGACTGATTACATAAATCTT
ATTCAAATTTCAAAAGTGCCCCAGGGGCTAGTATCTACGACACACCGAGCGGCGAACTAATAACGCTCAC
TGAAGGGAACTCCGGTTCCCCGCCGGCGCGCATGGGTGAGATTCCTTGAAGTTGAGTATTGGCCGTCCGC
TCTACCGAAAGTTACGGGCACCATTCAACCCGGTCCAGCACGGCGGCCGGGTAACCGACTTGCTGCCCCG
AGAATTATGCAGCATTTTTTTGGTGTATGTGGGCCCCAAATGAAGTGCAGGTCAAACCTTGACAGTGACG
ACAAATCGTTGGGCGGGTCCAGGGCGAATTTTGCGACAACATGTCGAGGCTCAGCAGGACCGCT
Features (pLannotate 1.2.2; 5 found; start..end, strand, type, name):
     35..58      +  promoter       Pc promoter (fragment): intI1 (promoter lies within the coding sequence); class 1 integron promoter
    234..290     +  CDS            GmR (fragment): gentamycin acetyltransferase; aacC1; confers resistance to gentamycin
    301..1088    +  CDS            SmR (fragment): aminoglycoside adenylyltransferase (Murphy, 1985); aadA; confers resistance to spectinomycin and streptomycin
   1429..2017    +  rep_origin     ori: high-copy-number ColE1/pMB1/pBR322/pUC origin of replication
   2080..2787    +  terminator     OCS terminator: octopine synthase terminator
