[The description below was written by a language model from this plasmid's Addgene catalogue record and pLannotate feature annotations shown in this document.]
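Description:
pAGT5439 is a level 0 (L0) part plasmid for the MoClo modular Golden Gate cloning system, built in the small pAGM9121 universal level 0 acceptor backbone and catalogued as a plant expression component. It is not an expression vector in its own right: it stores a single standardized part for later assembly into plant transcription units. The plasmid is about 2.8 kb and is maintained in E. coli at high copy through a ColE1/pUC-type origin of replication. Selection is by spectinomycin, conferred by the aadA aminoglycoside adenylyltransferase gene. The short Pc integron promoter fragment and gentamicin acetyltransferase fragment annotated just upstream of aadA are most likely remnants of the integron-derived context of this resistance cassette rather than functional markers.

The insert, roughly 0.7 kb, is the octopine synthase (OCS) terminator, a transcription termination and polyadenylation region widely used in plant transgenes, preceded by a stop codon. The insert name indicates that the module is defined by the four-base fusion sites TTCG at the 5′ end and CGCT at the 3′ end. Because the module supplies its own stop codon, it is suited to closing a transcription unit whose preceding coding sequence part lacks one, as when a position for a C-terminal tag is left unused. The record lists BsaI as the cloning site at both ends and marks these as destroyed during cloning, although the feature table does not annotate any type IIS sites, so how the part is released is not documented here. The associated publication concerns improving gene editing and gene targeting in Arabidopsis thaliana with an intron-containing ttLbCas12a, which suggests that this terminator module served as a building block for those plant expression constructs.
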