Addgene plasmid #192351: pAGT5439
Purpose: L0 MoClo-compatible GoldenGate-module of the OCS terminator (tOCS) with stop
Depositing lab: Tom Schreiber. Depositing organization: Leibniz Institute of Plant Biochemistry (IPB). Publication: Enhancing gene editing and gene targeting efficiencies in Arabidopsis thaliana by using an intron-containing version of ttLbCas12a. Schindele P, Merker L, Schreiber T, Prange A, Tissier A, Puchta H. Plant Biotechnol J. 2023 Mar;21(3):457-459. doi: 10.1111/pbi.13964. Epub 2022 Nov 30. PubMed 36382936.
Backbone
  Vector backbone: pAGM9121
  Backbone manufacturer: Sylvestre Marillonnet
  Backbone size w/o insert (bp): 2073
  Vector type: Plant Expression
Growth in bacteria
  Bacterial resistance: Spectinomycin, 50 μg/mL
  Growth temperature: 37°C
  Growth strain: DH5alpha
  Copy number: High Copy
Gene/Insert
  Gene/Insert name: TTCG_Stop-tOCS_CGCT
  Insert size (bp): 729
  Cloning method: Restriction Enzyme; 5′ cloning site BsaI (destroyed during cloning); 3′ cloning site BsaI (destroyed during cloning)
  Sequencing primers: 5′ CCTGTCGGGTTTCGCCACCTC; 3′ GCCGTTACCACCGCTGCGTTC
Terms and licenses: Academic/Nonprofit Terms; Industry Terms: Not Available to Industry
How to cite: pAGT5439 was a gift from Tom Schreiber (Addgene plasmid # 192351 ; http://n2t.net/addgene:192351 ; RRID:Addgene_192351)
